Addgene plasmid #189918: pFBP_2xNbLYS1::LUZ
Purpose: Binary vector for Agrobacterium-mediated transient expression of a bioluminescent reporter for assessing immune activation in Nicotiana benthamiana by transiently expressed plant immune receptors.
Depositing lab: Adam Steinbrenner. Depositing organization: University of Washington. Publication: Bringing Plant Immunity to Light: A Genetically Encoded, Bioluminescent Reporter of Pattern-Triggered Immunity in Nicotiana benthamiana. Garcia AGK, Steinbrenner AD. Mol Plant Microbe Interact. 2023 Mar;36(3):139-149. doi: 10.1094/MPMI-07-22-0160-TA. Epub 2023 Feb 7. PubMed 36583694.
Backbone
  Vector backbone: pTRANS_220d
  Total vector size (bp): 25263
  Vector type: Plant Expression, Luciferase
  Selectable markers: Kanamycin
Growth in bacteria
  Bacterial resistance: Kanamycin, 50 μg/mL
  Growth temperature: 37°C
  Growth strain: DH5alpha
  Copy number: High Copy
Gene/Insert
  Gene/Insert name: pLHB1B1:NnCPH:tSlH4, p35S_Short_TMV 5':AsNpga:tAtug7, pAtUbi1:NnH3H:tAtuNos, pCmYLCV:NnHisps:tHsp, p2xNbLYS1:NnLuz:tAtuOcs
  Species: Neonothopanus nambi, Nicotiana benthamiana, Aspergillus nidulans
  Promoter: Various
  Cloning method: Restriction Enzyme; 5′ cloning site BsaI (destroyed during cloning); 3′ cloning site BsaI (destroyed during cloning)
  Sequencing primers: 5′ ttacactagctgcgttgg; 3′ gctcttgtcggaacaagc
Resource information
  A portion of this plasmid was derived from a plasmid made by: Building customizable auto-luminescent luciferase-based reporters in plants. Khakhar A, Starker CG, Chamness JC, Lee N, Stokke S, Wang C, Swanson R, Rizvi F, Imaizumi T, Voytas DF. Elife. 2020 Mar 25;9. pii: 52786. doi: 10.7554/eLife.52786. 10.7554/eLife.52786 PubMed 32209230 -- Received as a gift from Daniel Voytas (Addgene plasmid # 139697)
Terms and licenses: Academic/Nonprofit Terms; Industry Terms: Not Available to Industry
Depositor comments: Please visit https://www.biorxiv.org/content/10.1101/2022.07.28.501876v1 for bioRxiv preprint.
How to cite: pFBP_2xNbLYS1::LUZ was a gift from Adam Steinbrenner (Addgene plasmid # 189918 ; http://n2t.net/addgene:189918 ; RRID:Addgene_189918)
