[The description below was written by a language model from this plasmid's Addgene catalogue record and pLannotate feature annotations shown in this document.]
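Description:
pFBP_2xNbLYS1::LUZ is a large (about 25.3 kb) T-DNA binary vector built on the pTRANS_220d backbone for Agrobacterium-mediated transient expression in Nicotiana benthamiana. The backbone carries a high-copy ColE1/pUC-type origin with the pBR322 bom region for propagation in E. coli, the pVS1 replicon (oriV, RepA and the StaA stability protein) for maintenance in Agrobacterium, and an aphA-3 kanamycin resistance gene for bacterial selection. Nopaline-type left and right border repeats delimit the transferred region. Just inside the left border is a plant selection cassette in which an enhanced CaMV 35S promoter drives nptII with a CaMV polyadenylation signal. Remnants of a lac promoter/lacZα cloning region flank the BsaI (Golden Gate-style) assembly site, which was destroyed during cloning.

The payload is the fungal bioluminescence pathway, arranged as five separate transcription units. Four supply the luciferin biosynthesis and recycling functions from various promoters: Neonothopanus nambi CPH (LHB1B1 promoter, SlH4 terminator), Aspergillus nidulans NpgA phosphopantetheinyl transferase (short 35S promoter with TMV Ω leader, gene 7 terminator), N. nambi H3H (AtUbi1 promoter; nos terminator per the catalogue) and N. nambi HispS (CmYLCV promoter, HSP terminator). The fifth places the luciferase Luz under a duplicated N. benthamiana LYS1 promoter with an OCS terminator. Light output therefore needs no added substrate and reports activity of this promoter, which the record uses as a readout of immune activation. The automated annotation detects only npgA and several regulatory parts, and it finds two OCS terminators and no nos terminator; the N. nambi coding sequences are not annotated. The construct is co-expressed with plant immune receptors to monitor pattern-triggered immunity by luminescence.
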