Features (pLannotate 1.2.2; 28 found; start..end, strand, type, name):
      4..158     +  CDS            lacZα (fragment): LacZα fragment of β-galactosidase; lacZ fragment
    224..248     +  misc_feature   RB T-DNA repeat: right border repeat from nopaline C58 T-DNA
    588..989     +  CDS            Y4CG_SINFN (fragment): Protein inferred from homology: Swiss-Prot protein existence level 3. From Sinorhizobium fredii (strain NBRC 101917 / NGR234).
   1549..2178    +  CDS            pVS1 StaA: stability protein from the Pseudomonas plasmid pVS1 (Heeb et al., 2000)
   2607..3680    +  CDS            pVS1 RepA: replication protein from the Pseudomonas plasmid pVS1 (Heeb et al., 2000)
   3746..3940    +  rep_origin     pVS1 oriV: origin of replication for the Pseudomonas plasmid pVS1 (Heeb et al., 2000)
   4143..4182    +  CDS            rop (fragment): Rop protein, which maintains plasmids at low copy number; rop
   4284..4424    +  misc_feature   bom: basis of mobility region from pBR322
   4610..5198    -  rep_origin     ori: high-copy-number ColE1/pMB1/pBR322/pUC origin of replication
   5285..6079    -  CDS            KanR: aminoglycoside phosphotransferase; aphA-3; confers resistance to kanamycin
   6504..6528    +  misc_feature   LB T-DNA repeat: left border repeat from nopaline C58 T-DNA
   6606..6780    -  polyA_signal   CaMV poly(A) signal: cauliflower mosaic virus polyadenylation signal
   6837..7629    -  CDS            NeoR/KanR (fragment): aminoglycoside phosphotransferase from Tn5; aph(3')-II (or nptII); confers resistance to neomycin, kanamycin, and G418 (Geneticin®)
   7697..8373    -  promoter       CaMV 35S promoter (enhanced): cauliflower mosaic virus 35S promoter with a duplicated enhancer region
   8463..8551    +  CDS            lacI (fragment): lac repressor; lacI; The lac repressor binds to the lac operator to inhibit transcription in E. coli. This inhibition can be relieved by adding lactose or isopropyl-β-D-thiogalactopyranoside (IPTG).
   8564..8585    +  protein_bind   CAP binding site: CAP binding activates transcription in the presence of cAMP. E. coli catabolite activator protein
   8600..8630    +  promoter       lac promoter: promoter for the E. coli lac operon
   8634..8656    +  protein_bind   lac operator (fragment): The lac repressor binds to the lac operator to inhibit transcription in E. coli. This inhibition can be relieved by adding lactose or isopropyl-β-D-thiogalactopyranoside (IPTG). lac repressor encoded by lacI
   8687..8712    +  misc_feature   MCS (fragment): pUC18/19 multiple cloning site
   9374..9429    +  misc_feature   TMV Ω: translational enhancer from the tobacco mosaic virus 5'-leader sequence (Gallie et al., 1988)
  10692..11037   +  promoter       CaMV 35S promoter: strong constitutive promoter from cauliflower mosaic virus
  10989..11035   +  promoter       minimal CaMV 35S promoter: minimal 35S promoter from cauliflower mosaic virus
  11066..11119   +  misc_feature   TMV Ω: translational enhancer from the tobacco mosaic virus 5'-leader sequence (Gallie et al., 1988)
  11128..12159   +  CDS            npgA: PPTA_EMENI - Also known as cfwA. Experimental evidence at protein level: Swiss-Prot protein existence level 1. Transfers the 4'-phosphopantetheine moiety from coenzyme A to a Ser of an acyl-carrier-protein. The enzyme is able to transfer the cofactor to a broad range of enzymes with acyl- or peptidyl-carrier protein domains. Required for primary biological processes such as growth and asexual/sexual development, and activates target enzymes involved in the synthesis of metabolites such as fatty acids, polyketides and nonribosomal peptides, lysine, siderophore, penicillin, sterigmatocystin, sha
  12188..12388   +  terminator     gene 7 terminator: transcription terminator for octopine-type Ti plasmid gene 7
  14165..14872   +  terminator     OCS terminator: octopine synthase terminator
  20478..20726   +  terminator     HSP terminator: efficient transcription terminator from the Arabidopsis thaliana heat shock protein 18.2 gene (Nagaya et al., 2010)
  24535..25242   +  terminator     OCS terminator: octopine synthase terminator
>Addgene plasmid #189918 | pFBP_2xNbLYS1::LUZ | addgene full sequence | sequence record 377067 | Addgene NGS Result
TGGCACTGGCCGTCGTTTTACAACGTCGTGACTGGGAAAACCCTGGCGTTACCCAACTTAATCGCCTTGC
AGCACATCCCCCTTTCGCCAGCTGGCGTAATAGCGAAGAGGCCCGCACCGATCGCCCTTCCCAACAGTTG
CGCAGCCTGAATGGCGAATGCTAGAGCAGCTTGAGCTTGGATCAGATTGTCGTTTCCCGCCTTCAGTTTA
AACTATCAGTGTTTGACAGGATATATTGGCGGGTAAACCTAAGAGAAAAGAGCGTTTATTAGAATAATCG
GATATTTAAAAGGGCGTGAAAAGGTTTATCCGTTCGTCCATTTGTATGTGCATGCCAACCACAGGGTTCC
CCTCGGGATCAAAGTACTTTGATCCAACCCCTCCGCTGCTATAGTGCAGTCGGCTTCTGACGTTCAGTGC
AGCCGTCTTCTGAAAACGACATGTCGCACAAGTCCTAAGTTACGCGACAGGCTGCCGCCCTGCCCTTTTC
CTGGCGTTTTCTTGTCGCGTGTTTTAGTCGCATAAAGTAGAATACTTGCGACTAGAACCGGAGACATTAC
GCCATGAACAAGAGCGCCGCCGCTGGCCTGCTGGGCTATGCCCGCGTCAGCACCGACGACCAGGACTTGA
CCAACCAACGGGCCGAACTGCACGCGGCCGGCTGCACCAAGCTGTTTTCCGAGAAGATCACCGGCACCAG
GCGCGACCGCCCGGAGCTGGCCAGGATGCTTGACCACCTACGCCCTGGCGACGTTGTGACAGTGACCAGG
CTAGACCGCCTGGCCCGCAGCACCCGCGACCTACTGGACATTGCCGAGCGCATCCAGGAGGCCGGCGCGG
GCCTGCGTAGCCTGGCAGAGCCGTGGGCCGACACCACCACGCCGGCCGGCCGCATGGTGTTGACCGTGTT
CGCCGGCATTGCCGAGTTCGAGCGTTCCCTAATCATCGACCGCACCCGGAGCGGGCGCGAGGCCGCCAAG
GCCCGAGGCGTGAAGTTTGGCCCCCGCCCTACCCTCACCCCGGCACAGATCGCGCACGCCCGCGAGCTGA
TCGACCAGGAAGGCCGCACCGTGAAAGAGGCGGCTGCACTGCTTGGCGTGCATCGCTCGACCCTGTACCG
CGCACTTGAGCGCAGCGAGGAAGTGACGCCCACCGAGGCCAGGCGGCGCGGTGCCTTCCGTGAGGACGCA
TTGACCGAGGCCGACGCCCTGGCGGCCGCCGAGAATGAACGCCAAGAGGAACAAGCATGAAACCGCACCA
GGACGGCCAGGACGAACCGTTTTTCATTACCGAAGAGATCGAGGCGGAGATGATCGCGGCCGGGTACGTG
TTCGAGCCGCCCGCGCACGGCTCAACCGTGCGGCTGCATGAAATCCTGGCCGGTTTGTCTGATGCCAAGC
TGGCGGCCTGGCCGGCCAGCTTGGCCGCTGAAGAAACCGAGCGCCGCCGTCTAAAAAGGTGATGTGTATT
TGAGTAAAACAGCTTGCGTCATGCGGTCGCTGCGTATATGATGCGATGAGTAAATAAACAAATACGCAAG
GGGAACGCATGAAGGTTATCGCTGTACTTAACCAGAAAGGCGGGTCAGGCAAGACGACCATCGCAACCCA
TCTAGCCCGCGCCCTGCAACTCGCCGGGGCCGATGTTCTGTTAGTCGATTCCGATCCCCAGGGCAGTGCC
CGCGATTGGGCGGCCGTGCGGGAAGATCAACCGCTAACCGTTGTCGGCATCGACCGCCCGACGATTGACC
GCGACGTGAAGGCCATCGGCCGGCGCGACTTCGTAGTGATCGACGGAGCGCCCCAGGCGGCGGACTTGGC
TGTGTCCGCGATCAAGGCAGCCGACTTCGTGCTGATTCCGGTGCAGCCAAGCCCTTACGACATATGGGCC
ACCGCCGACCTGGTGGAGCTGGTTAAGCAGCGCATTGAGGTCACGGATGGAAGGCTACAAGCGGCCTTTG
TCGTGTCGCGGGCGATCAAAGGCACGCGCATCGGCGGTGAGGTTGCCGAGGCGCTGGCCGGGTACGAGCT
GCCCATTCTTGAGTCCCGTATCACGCAGCGCGTGAGCTACCCAGGCACTGCCGCCGCCGGCACAACCGTT
CTTGAATCAGAACCCGAGGGCGACGCTGCCCGCGAGGTCCAGGCGCTGGCCGCTGAAATTAAATCAAAAC
TCATTTGAGTTAATGAGGTAAAGAGAAAATGAGCAAAAGCACAAACACGCTAAGTGCCGGCCGTCCGAGC
GCACGCAGCAGCAAGGCTGCAACGTTGGCCAGCCTGGCAGACACGCCAGCCATGAAGCGGGTCAACTTTC
AGTTGCCGGCGGAGGATCACACCAAGCTGAAGATGTACGCGGTACGCCAAGGCAAGACCATTACCGAGCT
GCTATCTGAATACATCGCGCAGCTACCAGAGTAAATGAGCAAATGAATAAATGAGTAGATGAATTTTAGC
GGCTAAAGGAGGCGGCATGGAAAATCAAGAACAACCAGGCACCGACGCCGTGGAATGCCCCATGTGTGGA
GGAACGGGCGGTTGGCCAGGCGTAAGCGGCTGGGTTGCCTGCCGGCCCTGCAATGGCACTGGAACCCCCA
AGCCCGAGGAATCGGCGTGAGCGGTCGCAAACCATCCGGCCCGGTACAAATCGGCGCGGCGCTGGGTGAT
GACCTGGTGGAGAAGTTGAAGGCCGCGCAGGCCGCCCAGCGGCAACGCATCGAGGCAGAAGCACGCCCCG
GTGAATCGTGGCAAGCGGCCGCTGATCGAATCCGCAAAGAATCCCGGCAACCGCCGGCAGCCGGTGCGCC
GTCGATTAGGAAGCCGCCCAAGGGCGACGAGCAACCAGATTTTTTCGTTCCGATGCTCTATGACGTGGGC
ACCCGCGATAGTCGCAGCATCATGGACGTGGCCGTTTTCCGTCTGTCGAAGCGTGACCGACGAGCTGGCG
AGGTGATCCGCTACGAGCTTCCAGACGGGCACGTAGAGGTTTCCGCAGGGCCGGCCGGCATGGCCAGTGT
GTGGGATTACGACCTGGTACTGATGGCGGTTTCCCATCTAACCGAATCCATGAACCGATACCGGGAAGGG
AAGGGAGACAAGCCCGGCCGCGTGTTCCGTCCACACGTTGCGGACGTACTCAAGTTCTGCCGGCGAGCCG
ATGGCGGAAAGCAGAAAGACGACCTGGTAGAAACCTGCATTCGGTTAAACACCACGCACGTTGCCATGCA
GCGTACGAAGAAGGCCAAGAACGGCCGCCTGGTGACGGTATCCGAGGGTGAAGCCTTGATTAGCCGCTAC
AAGATCGTAAAGAGCGAAACCGGGCGGCCGGAGTACATCGAGATCGAGCTAGCTGATTGGATGTACCGCG
AGATCACAGAAGGCAAGAACCCGGACGTGCTGACGGTTCACCCCGATTACTTTTTGATCGATCCCGGCAT
CGGCCGTTTTCTCTACCGCCTGGCACGCCGCGCCGCAGGCAAGGCAGAAGCCAGATGGTTGTTCAAGACG
ATCTACGAACGCAGTGGCAGCGCCGGAGAGTTCAAGAAGTTCTGTTTCACCGTGCGCAAGCTGATCGGGT
CAAATGACCTGCCGGAGTACGATTTGAAGGAGGAGGCGGGGCAGGCTGGCCCGATCCTAGTCATGCGCTA
CCGCAACCTGATCGAGGGCGAAGCATCCGCCGGTTCCTAATGTACGGAGCAGATGCTAGGGCAAATTGCC
CTAGCAGGGGAAAAAGGTCGAAAAGGCCTCTTTCCTGTGGATAGCACGTACATTGGGAACCCAAAGCCGT
ACATTGGGAACCGGAACCCGTACATTGGGAACCCAAAGCCGTACATTGGGAACCGGTCACACATGTAAGT
GACTGATATAAAAGAGAAAAAAGGCGATTTTTCCGCCTAAAACTCTTTAAAACTTATTAAAACTCTTAAA
ACCCGCCTGGCCTGTGCATAACTGTCTGGCCAGCGCACAGCCCAAGAGCTGCAAAAAGCGCCTACCCTTC
GGTCGCTGCGCTCCCTACGCCCCGCCGCTTCGCGTCGGCCTATCGCGGCCGCTGGCCGCTCAAAAATGGC
TGGCCTACGGCCAGGCAATCTACCAGGGCGCGGACAAGCCGCGCCGTCGCCACTCGACCGCCGGCGCCCA
CATCAAGGCACCCTGCCTCGCGCGTTTCGGTGATGACGGTGAAAACCTCTGACACATGCAGCTCCCGGAA
ACGGTCACAGCTTGTCTGTAAGCGGATGCCGGGAGCAGACAAGCCCGTCAGGGCGCGTCAGCGGGTGTTG
GCGGGTGTCGGGGCGCAGCCATGACCCAGTCACGTAGCGATAGCGGAGTGTATACTGGCTTAACTATGCG
GCATCAGAGCAGATTGTACTGAGAGTGCACCATATGCGGTGTGAAATACCGCACAGATGCGTAAGGAGAA
AATACCGCATCAGGCCCTCTTCCGCTTCCTCGCTCACTGACTCGCTGCGCTCGGTCGTTCGGCTGCGGCG
AGCGGTATCAGCTCACTCAAAGGCGGTAATACGGTTATCCACAGAATCAGGGGATAACGCAGGAAAGAAC
ATGTGAGCAAAAGGCCAGCAAAAGGCCAGGAACCGTAAAAAGGCCGCGTTGCTGGCGTTTTTCCATAGGC
TCCGCCCCCCTGACGAGCATCACAAAAATCGACGCTCAAGTCAGAGGTGGCGAAACCCGACAGGACTATA
AAGATACCAGGCGTTTCCCCCTGGAAGCTCCCTCGTGCGCTCTCCTGTTCCGACCCTGCCGCTTACCGGA
TACCTGTCCGCCTTTCTCCCTTCGGGAAGCGTGGCGCTTTCTCATAGCTCACGCTGTAGGTATCTCAGTT
CGGTGTAGGTCGTTCGCTCCAAGCTGGGCTGTGTGCACGAACCCCCCGTTCAGCCCGACCGCTGCGCCTT
ATCCGGTAACTATCGTCTTGAGTCCAACCCGGTAAGACACGACTTATCGCCACTGGCAGCAGCCACTGGT
AACAGGATTAGCAGAGCGAGGTATGTAGGCGGTGCTACAGAGTTCTTGAAGTGGTGGCCTAACTACGGCT
ACACTAGAAGGACAGTATTTGGTATCTGCGCTCTGCTGAAGCCAGTTACCTTCGGAAAAAGAGTTGGTAG
CTCTTGATCCGGCAAACAAACCACCGCTGGTAGCGGTGGTTTTTTTGTTTGCAAGCAGCAGATTACGCGC
AGAAAAAAAGGATCTCAAGAAGATCCTTTGATCTTTTCTACGGGGTCTGACGCTCAGTGGAACGAAAACT
CACGTTAAGGGATTTTGGTCATGCATTCTAGGTACTAAAACAATTCATCCAGTAAAATATAATATTTTAT
TTTCTCCCAATCAGGCTTGATCCCCAGTAAGTCAAAAAATAGCTCGACATACTGTTCTTCCCCGATATCC
TCCCTGATCGACCGGACGCAGAAGGCAATGTCATACCACTTGTCCGCCCTGCCGCTTCTCCCAAGATCAA
TAAAGCCACTTACTTTGCCATCTTTCACAAAGATGTTGCTGTCTCCCAGGTCGCCGTGGGAAAAGACAAG
TTCCTCTTCGGGCTTTTCCGTCTTTAAAAAATCATACAGCTCGCGCGGATCTTTAAATGGAGTGTCTTCT
TCCCAGTTTTCGCAATCCACATCGGCCAGATCGTTATTCAGTAAGTAATCCAATTCGGCTAAGCGGCTGT
CTAAGCTATTCGTATAGGGACAATCCGATATGTCGATGGAGTGAAAGAGCCTGATGCACTCCGCATACAG
CTCGATAATCTTTTCAGGGCTTTGTTCATCTTCATACTCTTCCGAGCAAAGGACGCCATCGGCCTCACTC
ATGAGCAGATTGCTCCAGCCATCATGCCGTTCAAAGTGCAGGACCTTTGGAACAGGCAGCTTTCCTTCCA
GCCATAGCATCATGTCCTTTTCCCGTTCCACATCATAGGTGGTCCCTTTATACCGGCTGTCCGTCATTTT
TAAATATAGGTTTTCATTTTCTCCCACCAGCTTATATACCTTAGCAGGAGACATTCCTTCCGTATCTTTT
ACGCAGCGGTATTTTTCGATCAGTTTTTTCAATTCCGGTGATATTCTCATTTTAGCCATTTATTATTTCC
TTCCTCTTTTCTACAGTATTTAAAGATACCCCAAGAAGCTAATTATAACAAGACGAACTCCAATTCACTG
TTCCTTGCATTCTAAAACCTTAAATACCAGAAAACAGCTTTTTCAAAGTTGTTTTCAAAGTTGGCGTATA
ACATAGTATCGACGGAGCCGATTTTGAAACCGCGGTGATCACAGGCAGCAACGCTCTGTCATCGTTACAA
TCAACATGCTACCCTCCGCGAGATCATCCGTGTTTCAAACCCGGCAGCTTAGTTGCCGTTCTTCCGAATA
GCATCGGTAACATGAGCAAAGTCTGCCGCCTTACAACGGCTCTCCCGCTGACGCCGTCCCGGACTGATGG
GCTGCCTGTATCGAGTGGTGATTTTGTGCCGAGCTGCCGGTCGGGGAGCTGTTGGCTGGCTGGTGGCAGG
ATATATTGTGGTGTAAACAAATTGACGCTTAGACAACTTAATAACACATTGCGGACGTTTTTAATGTACT
GAATTAACGCCGAATTAATTCGGGGGATCTGGATTTTAGTACTGGATTTTGGTTTTAGGAATTAGAAATT
TTATTGATAGAAGTATTTTACAAATACAAATACATACTAAGGGTTTCTTATATGCTCAACACATGAGCGA
AACCCTATAGGAACCCTAATTCCCTTATCTGGGAACTACTCACACATTATTATGGAGAAACTCGAGCTTG
TCGATCGACTCTAGCTAGAGGATCGATCCGAACCCCAGAGTCCCGCTCAGAAGAACTCGTCAAGAAGGCG
ATAGAAGGCGATGCGCTGCGAATCGGGAGCGGCGATACCGTAAAGCACGAGGAAGCGGTCAGCCCATTCG
CCGCCAAGTTCTTCAGCAATATCACGGGTAGCCAACGCTATGTCCTGATAGCGGTCCGCCACACCCAGCC
GGCCACAGTCGATGAATCCAGAAAAGCGGCCATTTTCCACCATGATATTCGGCAAGCAGGCATCGCCATG
TGTCACGACGAGATCCTCGCCGTCGGGCATGCGCGCCTTGAGCCTGGCGAACAGTTCGGCTGGCGCGAGC
CCCTGATGTTCTTCGTCCAGATCATCCTGATCGACAAGACCGGCTTCCATCCGAGTACGTGCTCGCTCGA
TGCGATGTTTCGCTTGGTGGTCGAATGGGCAGGTAGCCGGATCAAGCGTATGCAGCCGCCGCATTGCATC
AGCCATGATGGATACTTTCTCGGCAGGAGCAAGGTGAGATGACAGGAGATCCTGCCCCGGCACTTCGCCC
AATAGCAGCCAGTCCCTTCCCGCTTCAGTGACAACGTCGAGCACAGCTGCGCAAGGAACGCCCGTCGTGG
CCAGCCACGATAGCCGCGCTGCCTCGTCCTGGAGTTCATTCAGGGCACCGGACAGGTCGGTCTTGACAAA
AAGAACCGGGCGCCCCTGCGCTGACAGCCGAAACACGGCGGCATCAGAGCAGCCGATTGTCTGTTGTGCC
CAGTCATAGCCGAATAGCCTCTCCACCCAAGCGGCCGGAGAACCTGCGTGCAATCCATCTTGTTCAATCC
CCATGGTCGATCGACAGATCTGCGAAAGCTCGAGAGAGATAGATTTGTAGAGAGAGACTGGTGATTTCAG
CGTGTCCTCTCCAAATGAAATGAACTTCCTTATATAGAGGAAGGGTCTTGCGAAGGATAGTGGGATTGTG
CGTCATCCCTTACGTCAGTGGAGATATCACATCAATCCACTTGCTTTGAAGACGTGGTTGGAACGTCTTC
TTTTTCCACGATGCTCCTCGTGGGTGGGGGTCCATCTTTGGGACCACTGTCGGCAGAGGCATCTTGAACG
ATAGCCTTTCCTTTATCGCAATGATGGCATTTGTAGGTGCCACCTTCCTTTTCTACTGTCCTTTTGATGA
AGTGACAGATAGCTGGGCAATGGAATCCGAGGAGGTTTCCCGATATTACCCTTTGTTGAAAAGTCTCAAT
AGCCCTTTGGTCTTCTGAGACTGTATCTTTGATATTCTTGGAGTAGACGAGAGTGTCGTGCTCCACCATG
TTCACATCAATCCACTTGCTTTGAAGACGTGGTTGGAACGTCTTCTTTTTCCACGATGCTCCTCGTGGGT
GGGGGTCCATCTTTGGGACCACTGTCGGCAGAGGCATCTTGAACGATAGCCTTTCCTTTATCGCAATGAT
GGCATTTGTAGGTGCCACCTTCCTTTTCTACTGTCCTTTTGATGAAGTGACAGATAGCTGGGCAATGGAA
TCCGAGGAGGTTTCCCGATATTACCCTTTGTTGAAAAGTCTCAATAGCCCTTTGGTCTTCTGAGACTGTA
TCTTTGATATTCTTGGAGTAGACGAGAGTGTCGTGCTCCACCATGTTGGCAAGCTGCTCTAGCCAATACG
CAAACCGCCTCTCCCCGCGCGTTGGCCGATTCATTAATGCAGCTGGCACGACAGGTTTCCCGACTGGAAA
GCGGGCAGTGAGCGCAACGCAATTAATGTGAGTTAGCTCACTCATTAGGCACCCCAGGCTTTACACTTTA
TGCTTCCGGCTCGTATGTTGTGTGGAATTGTGAGCGGATAACAATTTCACACAGGAAACAGCTATGACAT
GATTACGAATTCGAGCTCGGTACCCGGGGATCGGCGCGCCCTATGGAGATATGACTGGTAAGTTTTTCTT
GCCAATACGAATTAGAAAACATGTCTTTGAAGATGAACTGTATTTTTTTTTTTTACTTTGTTGTCATTTT
AATGTACTTTCTTATCAGGATTAAATCTTCTGTAATTTAGAGTAGTTTTTTTAACAAGATAATTAACAAA
CTTAGAGTAATGAAAATTGAGATGTTCAGTTTTCACTCATATTTCACATTTTGGTGAAAGAGTGGGTAGT
ATGCAACGTTCTAAGTATGTTTGGACTTTGTATCATGTTGTTTTGATTCTTTGACGACATGTCTATTTGG
GAAACACCAATGACGTGTACCTTGAGACTGATACGATTCAAAGGGATAGAAACACGTCAGATTTACAAGT
GGCACCTCTTCAATGGACAATGGGTATTCCAATATGCTAAGATGCTACGAGATATCTAATTTATCTAACA
CAACTCAATTCCAAACCAAAAATCTGATGCCAGCTCGACAAGACAAAAAATCTAAGCTCAAAAATGTCAA
CAACCAATAGAAATCAAGGCATTGACGATATCACGAGATAAGCAAATTAAATCTTCAAGTTTTGCAATTC
ATATGTACGTTATAAATACCCAAAAACCTCACCGTAACCTAGCTATCCTACTGTATTTTTACAACAATTA
CCAACAACAACAAACAACAAACAACATTACAATTACTATTTACAATTACAATGGCTCCTATCTCCTCCAC
CTGGTCCAGATTAATCAGGTTCGTAGCTATAGAAACGTCACTCGTGCATATAGGCGAACCGATTGATGCA
ACTATGGACGTAGGGCTTGCTCGTCGAGAAGGGAAAACTATTCAGGCCTATGAGATTATCGGATCTGGCA
GCGCCCTGGACCTTTCTGCACAGGTGAGTAAGAACGTGCTCACAGTACGAGAATTGTTGATGCCACTTTC
TAGAGAAGAGATAAAGACGGTCAGATGCTTAGGCCTTAACTATCCTGTCCACGCAACAGAAGCCAATGTT
GCTGTACCGAAGTTTCCGAACCTGTTCTACAAACCAGTCACAAGTCTCATCGGGCCTGATGGTCTTATCA
CGATCCCTAGTGTAGTGCAACCGCCTAAGGAACATCAGTCAGATTATGAAGCTGAACTTGTGATTGTAAT
CGGAAAGGCCGCCAAGAACGTGTCTGAGGACGAAGCCTTGGATTATGTCTTAGGCTATACAGCTGCTAAC
GATATTAGTTTCCGAAAACACCAGCTCGCAGTCTCACAGTGGTCATTCTCAAAAGGATTTGGATCTCTCC
TTCTCACTATACGTATGGCCCAGACACATAGTGGAAACATAAATAGGTTCTCACGTGATCAAATCTTTAA
TGTTAAGAAAACAATCAGCTTTTTGTCTCAAGGAACTACCCTCGAACCTGGGTCTATCATTTTGACTGGC
ACCCCTGATGGGGTCGGCTTCGTCAGGAACCCGCCCTTATACTTAAAAGATGGGGATGAAGTGATGACTT
GGATAGGTTCCGGCATTGGTACGCTTGCTAACACCGTTCAAGAAGAGAAAACATGCTTTGCAAGCGGTGG
GCATGAGTAGGCTTTTATGTTGGTGATATGGTGGTAAATGTAGGGATTTAGTTTACAATTGCGTATGTCT
GTGTTGGATATCTGTAGTGCTGTTCTTATGGCTTAGATCTTGTAATTTCTCATTACAGTATCAATGAATA
GATATCAGTTTCTAGTGATGACATTGGTTCGTCTTTTAGCTGTTGATTAATTTTTCTTAATTGATTCATC
CTATTGCAATTCTTCTGAATTTAAATTGTATACTGTGAAATTAAGAAAATTCTTGAAATTAATGAGAATT
TGAGTAATAGCGCTGTTAGAGCTCTGACGGCGCGCCCTATGGAGGTCAACATGGTGGAGCACGACACTCT
GGTCTACTCCAAAAATGTCAAAGATACAGTCTCAGAAGATCAAAGGGCTATTGAGACTTTTCAACAAAGG
ATAATTTCGGGAAACCTCCTCGGATTCCATTGCCCAGCTATCTGTCACTTCATCGAAAGGACAGTAGAAA
AGGAAGGTGGCTCCTACAAATGCCATCATTGCGATAAAGGAAAGGCTATCATTCAAGATCTCTCTGCCGA
CAGTGGTCCCAAAGATGGACCCCCACCCACGAGGAGCATCGTGGAAAAAGAAGAGGTTCCAACCACGTCT
ACAAAGCAAGTGGATTGATGTGACATCTCCACTGACGTAAGGGATGACGCACAATCCCACTATCCTTCGC
AAGACCCTTCCTCTATATAAGGAAGTTCATTTCATTTGGAGAGGACACGCTCGAGTATAAGAGCTCATTT
TTACAACAATTACCAACAACAACAAACAACAAACAACATTACAATTACATTTACAATTATCGATACAATG
GTGCAGGACACTTCAAGTGCTAGCACAAGTCCAATTTTAACCAGATGGTATATAGACACTCGACCTCTCA
CGGCAAGTACCGCCGCACTTCCGCTGCTGGAAACGCTGCAACCAGCTGATCAGATCTCCGTCCAAAAATA
TTATCATCTCAAGGACAAGCACATGTCACTTGCCTCCAACCTTTTGAAGTATTTATTCGTTCATCGAAAT
TGCCGAATACCATGGAGTAGTATTGTCATATCAAGAACGCCCGACCCGCACAGAAGGCCTTGCTATATAC
CTCCTTCAGGTTCACAAGAGGACTCCTTCAAAGACGGATATACGGGAATCAACGTAGAATTCAACGTTAG
TCACCAAGCCAGCATGGTGGCAATCGCAGGTACGGCTTTCACACCTAATAGCGGTGGAGATAGCAAACTC
AAACCGGAGGTCGGAATAGATATAACATGTGTAAATGAGAGGCAGGGCAGGAATGGAGAAGAAAGATCCT
TGGAATCCCTGAGGCAGTATATAGATATATTCAGCGAAGTATTCAGCACCGCAGAGATGGCTAATATAAG
GCGACTTGATGGGGTTTCCTCAAGTTCCCTTAGTGCAGACAGACTCGTAGATTATGGATACCGATTATTC
TACACCTATTGGGCCTTAAAAGAGGCTTATATCAAGATGACAGGTGAGGCCTTATTGGCTCCTTGGTTGA
GAGAGCTGGAGTTTTCCAACGTGGTCGCTCCAGCCGCTGTCGCCGAAAGCGGGGACTCTGCTGGAGACTT
TGGCGAACCGTACACTGGCGTGCGTACAACATTGTATAAGAACCTCGTAGAGGACGTACGAATTGAGGTA
GCTGCTTTGGGAGGAGATTATCTGTTCGCAACAGCCGCTAGAGGTGGTGGTATAGGCGCATCCTCACGTC
CTGGTGGTGGCCCAGATGGCTCTGGAATTAGATCCCAGGACCCTTGGAGGCCGTTCAAGAAACTCGATAT
AGAGCGTGACATACAGCCATGTGCTACGGGCGTTTGTAATTGCCTGTCCTCAGGATAGGCTTGATCCCCC
GTCGACAGCTAGCTATATCATCAATTTATGTATTACACATAATATCGCACTCAGTCTTTCATCTACGGCA
ATGTACCAGCTGATATAATCAGTTATTGAAATATTTCTGAATTTAAACTTGCATCAATAAATTTATGTTT
TTGCTTGGACTATAATACCTGACTTGTTATTTTATCAATAAATATTTAAACTATATTTCTTTCAAGATCG
CTGTTAGAGCTCGGACGGCGCGCCCTATGGACTGGCAGACATACTGTCCCACAAATGAAGATGGAATCTG
TAAAAGAAAACGCGTGAAATAATGCGTCTGACAAAGGTTAGGTCGGCTGCCTTTAATCAATACCAAAGTG
GTCCCTACCACGATGGAAAAACTGTGCAGTCGGTTTGGCTTTTTCTGACGAACAAATAAGATTCGTGGCC
GACAGGTGGGGGTCCACCATGTGAAGGCATCTTCAGACTCCAATAATGGAGCAATGACGTAAGGGCTTAC
GAAATAAGTAAGGGTAGTTTGGGAAATGTCCACTCACCCGTCAGTCTATAAATACTTAGCCCCTCCCTCA
TTGTTAAGGGAGCAAAATCTCAGAGAGATAGTCCTAGAGAGAGAAAGAGAGCAAGTAGCCTAGAAGTAGT
CAAGGCGGCGAAGTATTCAGGCACGTGGCCAGGAAGAAGAAAAGCCAAGACGACGAAAACAGGTAAGAGC
TAAGCTTAATGGCATCCTTTGAAAATTCACTCAGTGTCTTAATAGTTGGGGCTGGCTTAGGTGGTTTGGC
CGCTGCTATAGCACTGCGAAGGCAAGGACATGTAGTCAAGATATACGATAGTTCTTCATTCAAGGCCGAA
TTGGGAGCAGGATTAGCTGTACCACCCAATACTCTCCGTTCCCTGCAACAACTGGGCTGTAATACAGAAA
ACCTGAACGGAGTAGACAACCTCTGCTTTACGGCCATGGGATACGACGGGAGTGTAGGTATGATGAATAA
TATGACCGACTACCGTGAGGCATACGGCACTTCCTGGATAATGGTACATCGAGTGGATCTCCACAACGAG
CTGATGCGAGTCGCCTTGGATCCGGGCGGGTTAGGGCCTCCTGCCACTCTTCACCTTAACCATCGTGTTA
CGTTCTGCGATGTGGATGCCTGTACAGTCACGTTTACGAACGGGACGACACAGTCTGCTGACTTGATTGT
CGGAGCTGATGGTATTAGGTCTACGATTCGAAGATTCGTTCTGGAGGAGGACGTGACTGTTCCAGCTAGC
GGAATTGTCGGCTTTCGATGGTTGGTCCAGGCCGATGCTCTCGACCCATATCCCGAACTGGATTGGATTG
TCAAAAAACCACCCTTGGGAGCCAGGTTGATTTCTACTCCACAGAACCCGCAGAGTGGCGTAGGACTGGC
CGATAGACGAACGATCATTATTTACGCATGCAGAGGTGGGACCATGGTTAATGTATTAGCCGTACACGAC
GACGAAAGAGATCAAAACACTGCTGATTGGTCCGTTCCCGCATCAAAGGATGATTTATTCAGAGTGTTTC
ACGATTACCATCCAAGATTCCGACGACTCTTAGAGTTAGCACAGGACATTAATTTATGGCAGATGAGGGT
GGTCCCGGTCTTGAAAAAATGGGTGAACAAGAGGGTATGCTTGCTGGGTGATGCCGCCCATGCTTCACTG
CCCACACTTGGACAAGGCTTCGGGATGGGGTTGGAGGATGCAGTCGCTTTGGGCACGTTGTTGCCTAAGG
GAACGACCGCATCACAGATCGAGACAAGGCTGGCCGTTTACGAACAGCTGCGAAAGGATCGAGCTGAGTT
TGTCGCCGCAGAGAGCTATGAGGAGCAATATGTCCCAGAGATGAGAGGGCTGTACCTTAGGTCCAAAGAA
TTGAGAGACAGAGTGATGGGTTATGATATTAAGGTAGAGTCAGAGAAGGTTTTGGAAACACTGTTGCGAT
CATCCAACTCAGCTTGAGCTTGTCCTGCTTTAATGAGATATGCGAGAAGCCTATGATCGCATGATATTTG
CTTTCAATTCTGTTGTGCACGTTGTAAAAAACCTGAGCATGTGTAGCTCAGATCCTTACCGCCGGTTTCG
GTTCATTCTAATGAATATATCACCCGTTACTATCGTATTTTTATGAATAATATTCTCCGTTCAATTTACT
GATTGTACCCTACTACTTATATGTACAATATTAAAATGAAAACAATATATTGTGCTGAATAGGTTTATAG
CGACATCTATGATAGAGCGCCACAATAACAAACAATTGCGTTTTATTATTACAAATCCAATTTTAAAAAA
AGCGGCAGAACCGGTCAAACCTAAAAGACTGATTACATAAATCTTATTCAAATTTCAAAAGTGCCCCAGG
GGCTAGTATCTACGACACACCGAGCGGCGAACTAATAACGCTCACTGAAGGGAACTCCGGTTCCCCGCCG
GCGCGCATGGGTGAGATTCCTTGAAGTTGAGTATTGGCCGTCCGCTCTACCGAAAGTTACGGGCACCATT
CAACCCGGTCCAGCACGGCGGCCGGGTAACCGACTTGCTGCCCCGAGAATTATGCAGCATTTTTTTGGTG
TATGTGGGCCCCAAATGAAGTGCAGGTCAAACCTTGACAGTGACGACAAATCGTTGGGCGGGTCCAGGGC
GAATTTTGCGACAACATGTCGAGGCTCAGCAGGACCGCTGTTAGAGCTCCCGGGGCGCGCCCTATGGAGT
GGCAGACATACTGTCCCACAAATGAAGATGGAATCTGTAAAAGAAAACGCGTGAAATAATGCGTCTGACA
AAGGTTAGGTCGGCTGCCTTTAATCAATACCAAAGTGGTCCCTACCACGATGGAAAAACTGTGCAGTCGG
TTTGGCTTTTTCTGACGAACAAATAAGATTCGTGGCCGACAGGTGGGGGTCCACCATGTGAAGGCATCTT
CAGACTCCAATAATGGAGCAATGACGTAAGGGCTTACGAAATAAGTAAGGGTAGTTTGGGAAATGTCCAC
TCACCCGTCAGTCTATAAATACTTAGCCCCTCCCTCATTGTTAAGGGAGCAAAATCTCAGAGAGATAGTC
CTAGAGAGAGAAAGAGAGCAAGTAGCCTAGAAGTAGTCAAGGCGGCGAAGTATTCAGGCACGTGGCCAGG
AAGAAGAAAAGCCAAGACGACGAAAACAGGTAAGAGCTAAGCTTAATGAATAGTAGTAAAAACCCTCCAT
CCACTCTGTTAGATGTTTTTCTGGATACCGCTAGGAACCTTGATACAGCATCCAGAAATGTCCTGGAGTG
CGGAGAACACAGGTGGAGTTACAGAGAGTTGGACACAGTGTCATCCGCATTGGCCCAACACCTTCGATAC
ACTGTGGGTCTTAGCCCCACTGTAGCCGTGATTAGCGAGAATCACCCCTACATACTTGCATTAATGCTCG
CCGTATGGAAACTCGGCGGAACGTTCGCACCGATAGATGTTCATTCCCCAGCCGAACTTGTTGCTGGAAT
GTTGAATATTGTAAGCCCGTCATGTCTTGTCATTCCTAGCTCTGATGTGACAAATCAGACATTGGCATGC
GATCTTAATATACCGGTTGTTGCATTCCACCCACATCAAAGTACAATTCCCGAACTCAACAAGAAGTATC
TCACAGATTCTCAGATCAGTCCTGACCTGCCCTTCCCCGACCCTAATCGACCTGCTTTGTACTTATTCAC
GTCATCTGCAACGTCTAGGTCCAATTTGAAGTGCGTGCCACTTACACACACATTCATATTGCGAAACTCC
TTAAGTAAACGAGCATGGTGCAAAAGAATGAGGCCAGAGACAGATTTTGATGGTATTAGGGTCCTGGGGT
GGGCCCCCTGGAGCCATGTCCTCGCTCATATGCAGGACATTGGCCCTCTTACATTATTGAATGCCGGGTG
CTACGTATTTGCCACGACCCCATCTACCTACCCGACGGAGCTGAAGGATGACCGTGATGTTATTAGTTGC
GCCGCAAATGCCGTAATGTACAAAGGTGTTAAATCCTTCGCATGCCTCCCATTCGTGCTTGGGGGACTCA
AGGCTTTATGTGAGTCAGAGCCCAGTGTTAAGGCACAACTGCAAGTGGAGGAACGAGCCCAGCTTTTGAA
GTCACTCCAACACATGAAAATCCTGGAATGCGGGGGGGCAATGCTCGAAGTGAGTGTGGCAAGCTGGGCT
ATAGAGAATAGGATTCCTATATCTATTGGGATTGGTATGACAGAGACAGGCGGCGCTCTTTTCGCTGGGC
CGGTCCAAGCAATTCAAACCGGCTTTAGCAGTGAAGATAAATTTATCGAGGACGCAACCTACTTGCTGGT
CAAGGACGATTACGAGAGCCACGCAGAGGAGGACATAAACGAGGGCGAGTTAGTGGTAAAGTCCAGAATG
TTACCTAGGGGTTATTTGGGCTATAACGACCCCTCTTTCTCTGTTGACGATGCTGGTTGGGTTACTTTCA
AAACTGGAGATCGATATTCAGTCACTCCTGACGGCAAATTCTCCTGGCTTGGTCGAAATACTGATTTCAT
TCAGATGACGAGTGGTGAGACTCTCGATCCCCGTCCGATTGAGTCCCTCCTTTGTGAGTCCAGCCTTATA
TCACGAGCCTGTGTCATCGGGGATAAGTTCCTGAACGGACCAGCCACAGCTGTATGCGCTATTATAGAAC
TCGAACCAACGACTGTTGAGAAAGGCCAGGCTCACAGCAGGGATATTGCCCGAATCTTTGCCCCCATCAA
TCGAGATCTTCCTCCCCCGTTACGTATAGCATGGAGTCACGTACTTGTACTTCAGCCAAGCGAGAAAATA
CCGATGACGAAAAAGGGTACAATCTTCCGTAAGAAAATCGAACAGGTTTTCGGTTCCGCTTTAGGAGGCA
GTAGCGGCGACAACTCACAAGCAACCACTGACGCTTCAGTAGTTAGGAGGGATGAGTTGAGCAACACGGT
CAAACATATCATAAGCAGAGTTTTGGGAGTCTCCGACGATGAACTCCTTTGGACACTGAGCTTTGCTGAG
CTTGGCATGACGTCCGCTCTTGCTACTAGAATAGCAAATGAATTGAACGAAGTTCTGGTAGGTGTGAACC
TCCCCATCAATGCATGCTACATTCATGTGGACCTGCCTTCTTTGTCAAATGCCGTGTATGCAAAGTTAGC
ACACCTTAAACTCCCGGATAGGACGCCCGAGCCAAGGAAGGCCCCAGTTGAAAATCCCGGTGGAAAGGAA
ATCGTAATAGTAGGTCAGGCTTTTAGGCTTCCGGGGAGTATAAATGATGTCGCTTCTTTGAGGGACGCTT
TTTTGGCTAGACAAGCATCCAGTATTATTACTGAAATACCGCCAGATAGATGGGACCACGCATCATTTTA
TCCAAAAGACATACGATTTAATAAAGCAGGGCTCGTCGACATCGCTAACTACGACCACAGTTTTTTCGGA
TTGACAGCCACGGAGGCACTGTACCTGTCACCAACGATGCGTTTGGCACTTGAAGTGTCCTTTGAAGCCT
TGGAGAATGCTAATATACCCGTGTCCCAGTTAAAGGGCTCTCAAACAGCTGTATATGTCGCAACCACCGA
CGACGGGTTTGAGACACTGCTGAATGCTGAGGCAGGATATGATGCATACACACGATTCTATGGCACTGGT
AGGGCCGCCTCTACGGCCAGTGGACGAATTAGTTATTTACTCGACGTACACGGCCCTTCAATTACCGTAG
ACACTGCTTGTTCAGGCGGTGCTGTTTGCATAGACCAGGCCATAGACTACCTCCAATCCTCTAGCGCAGC
TGATACCGCCATAATCTGCGCCAGCAACACTCACTGCTGGCCAGGTTCCTTCATGTTTCTGAGTGCTCAA
GGTATGGTAAGTTCCGGGGGGCGATGTGCAACTTTTACGACGGATGCCGACGGCTATGTACCCTCTGAAG
GTGCTGTGGCATTTATCCTCAAAACCCGAGAAGCAGCTATGAGAGATAAAGATACTATCTTGGCAACTAT
CAAAGCAACGCAGATTAGTCATAATGGTCGTTCCCAAGGTTTAGTCGCACCAAACGTCAATTCACAAGCT
GATTTACACAGAAGCTTATTGCAGAAAGCTGGTTTGAGTCCAGCCGACATTCACTTCATCGAAGCTCACG
GGACAGGAACGTCACTCGGTGACCTTAGTGAAATACAAGCAATTAATGATGCCTACACGTCATCTCAGCC
TCGAACAGCCGGACCCTTAATAGTAAGCGCAAGTAAAACCGTCATTGGTCACACAGAGCCTGCTGGACCG
TTGGTAGGCATGCTCTCAGTTCTCAACTCCTTTAAAGAGGGCGCAGTTCCCGGCTTAGCTCACCTGACAG
CAGATAACCTCAATCCGGCTTTAGACTGCTCCTCCGTCCCTTTACTTATCCCCTACCAGCCTGTCCACTT
GGCAGCTCCTAAGCCACACAGGGCTGCTGTGATGAGTTATGGCTTCTCCGGCACTCTTGGAGGTATAGTT
CTTGAAGCACCGGATGAGGAAAGGCTTGAGGAAGAACCACCCAACGATAAGCCTATGTTATTTGTTGTTA
GCGCCAAAACTCATACTGCATTGATTGAGTACCTTGGACGATACCTTGAATTTCTGCTCCAGGCCAATCC
CCAAGACTTCTGCGATATCTGTTACACTAGCTGCGTTGGACGTGAGCATTACAGGTACCGTTTTGCATGT
GTGGCAAACGATATGGAAGATTTAATTGGCCAACTTCAGAAGAGGCTTGGGTCTAAGGTTCCACCTAAAC
CGTCCTATAAAAGAGGAGCCCTCGCTTTTGCTTTCAGTGGACAAGGGACCCAGTTTCGTGGAATGGCAAC
AGAATTGGCTAAGGCATATAGTGGTTTTCGTAAGATAGTCAGTGATCTTGCTAAAAGAGCATCAGAACTG
TCCGGCCATGCAATCGACAGGTTTCTGCTTGCATATGACATTGGGGCTGAGAATGTTGCACCGGATAGTG
AAGCTGATCAAATCTGCATATTCGTTTACCAATGTAGTGTTCTCAGATGGCTCCAAACAATGGGGATTCG
TCCGTCAGCCGTGATCGGTCACAGCCTCGGTGAGATTAGCGCATCCGTAGCTGCTGGAGCATTGTCCTTG
GACTCTGCCCTTGACCTCGTAATAAGTAGAGCCAGGTTACTGAGGTCATCTACGAATGCCCCAGCTGGCA
TGGCAGCTATGTCTGCATCCCAGGATGAAGTAGTCGAACTCATAGGAAAGCTCGATTTAGATAAAGCTAA
TAGCCTCAGCGTGTCCGTAATAAACGGCCCCCAGAACACCGTTGTTTCAGGATCTTCTGCAGCAATAGAA
AGTATCGTTGCTCTCGCAAAGGGACGAAAAATCAAGGCCAGCGCACTCAACATTAACCAGGCATTCCATA
GTCCTTACGTCGATTCTGCAGTACCCGGCTTACGAGCTTGGAGTGAGAAACATATATCATCAGCTCGACC
ATTGCAAATCCCTTTGTACTCTACCCTCTTGGGCGCTCAAGTTTCTGAGGGTCAAATGTTAAATCCCGAT
CACTGGGTAGACCATGCTAGGAAACCCGTTCAGTTCGCACAAGCAGCCACTATAATGAAGGAATCTTTCA
CCGGAGTAATAATCGATATTGGACCTCAAGTTGTAGCATGGTCCCTGCTCTTAAGCAATGGTCTTACTTC
CGTGACCGCACTCGCCGCAAAGCGTGGCCGTTCACAGCAAGTGGCCTTCCTCTCCGCCTTAGCTGATCTT
TATCAGGACTACGGCGTCGTACCAGACTTTGTTGGACTGTACGCACAACAGGAGGACGCTTCCAGACTGA
AAAAGACCGATATCTTAACTTACCCCTTTCAGAGGGTTCGACGTTACCCTTCCTTTATACCCTCTAGAAG
GGCACCCACCCACGCTCATGTCCAAGACGAGGAAACTCTGTCATCAGGATCATCAACTCCAACCTTAGAA
AATACTGACCTGGACAGTGGGAAGGAATCTCTGATGGGACCAACAAGAGGGCTTTTGCGAGTCGATGATC
TTAGGGACTCAATAGTCAGTTCAGTCAAAGATGTCCTGGAATTGAAGAGTAACGAAGATCTGGACCTCAG
CGAGTCCCTTAATGCTCTTGGCATGGACTCTATAATGTTCGCTCAATTACGAAAAAGGATAGGGGAGGGC
CTCGGCCTGTCCGTTCCAATGGTTTTTCTCAGCGATGCCTTCAGTATTGGAGAAATGGTCAGTAACCTCG
TGGAACAGGCCGAAGCTTCCGAGGACAATTGAGCTTATATGAAGATGAAGATGAAATATTTGGTGTGTCA
AATAAAAAGCTTGTGTGCTTAAGTTTGTGTTTTTTTCTTGGCTTGTTGTGTTATGAATTTGTGGCTTTTT
CTAATATTAAATGAATGTAAGATCACATTATAATGAATAAACAAATGTTTCTATAATCCATTGTGAATGT
TTTGTTGGATCTCTTCTGCAGCATATAACTACTGTATGTGCTATGGTATGGACTATGGAATATGATTAAA
GATAAGCGCTGTTAGAGCTCTCCCGGAGGGCAAGTGTGGAGACTATCTGTATTGGGAGAAACTGAGTGTC
TATATAAAGATGACGTATCAAGACATGTAGAATAATCAAAGAGTTACTATTAGCAAAGAGGCACGAATAG
CAACAAACACTAGCAAGGGCAAAGGAAGAGGCGCAGATAGTTATTCAAAGACTCATCACCCGTACATATT
CAAGTCATTTAGATTCGCAAATCAAGGGGAATGAATCTGACAAGACATGAGAGTGCAGATACAATATTTA
ATGGGCATTTAACACTGAATACGTTAGAGAATCTGTATTAAATATAATGATTGTGTAACGTAGCATTTAA
TGTCCTTAATTACTCATAATAGCCTTATTATGACAAAGGCAAAATGCATGTCTCTCTAGTAGCTATAAAA
GGGAGACAGTTGATCAATTATTGGACACACAACACTATCTGAATATACTTTGGCTTACTTGTTTTCTCTT
GATTATATTCTTTCTATACAAATTATTTTCTCTTACACATTATTTTGATTATCAGTAATTCGAGTTCTTC
TAAATTATAATTTCGATAGAAATTCGACTGTTTTTTTTTTTGGTTAAAAAAACGTATTTTTGCATTTAAA
AAAATATGTATTCTTTGGTCAACTTAATCATCAAGTAGTTGTCGGCGTAACAGCTTGCTATATGGCGTAT
TCTAATTAGCACGTCTTTCCTTGATCCAAATCATATAAAGCCGTAAAAAGCTCTTCAAAGTTCAAACATT
AAACAACGATTAAGGCTAAAAAATAATGAGATTCCGGGAAATGACATCAGCCCTTTCAATGGAAGCAGCT
TTGTCCTTACAACATCTTCCTCTTGCAATTTTGTGGTTGCAAAAAGGACTATTGTATTGACCTGTTAAAT
TTAGTGGAAATGTCCAAAAAACCCGCAAAATGTGAACTATTATACATTCGTTTTTAGACTTTGACATGTG
AAACAGATCAATTCTACTTGAATTGCCTCCTGTAGGCAACCAAAATGATAATCATGAGACAAAAAAAAGG
GATCTAAATGTTAAAACATGCGTAGTTAGTATAGGACTTAGCAATTTTCATTTAGAAATGAAATTTGGAG
TTTCATATAGCAATAGCTAGCTGTGACTATCATTTGGGTGACTCCATGAAAATTAACCACTCAATCAATC
TTTGTCAAAAGATTTTGAGAAAGAGAGTGAATAAGTTATTAAATAAACAAAATTTACCAAAGTGGTCATT
TTCGCCGATTATTGGATATATTTTGACGTCCAAAAAGGCAGTTGATGTTTGACCTCCTCCCTCCCTGACT
TCCATAATTCAGCGGCCTTTGGTCAAAATATTCTAAGAATCCACATAATGCGAGAGAGTGGTACTATTTT
ATACAAGAAAATCTCCTTAATATCACTATCTCAATTTACCAAAATATCCCCTCTCCTTTCTATAAAAAAA
ACAGTCTCCATCGTATCTCCAATATTGAATTACTCTATCCAAATGACGGCAAGTGTGGAGACTATCTGTA
TTGGGAGAAACTGAGTGTCTATATAAAGATGACGTATCAAGACATGTAGAATAATCAAAGAGTTACTATT
AGCAAAGAGGCACGAATAGCAACAAACACTAGCAAGGGCAAAGGAAGAGGCGCAGATAGTTATTCAAAGA
CTCATCACCCGTACATATTCAAGTCATTTAGATTCGCAAATCAAGGGGAATGAATCTGACAAGACATGAG
AGTGCAGATACAATATTTAATGGGCATTTAACACTGAATACGTTAGAGAATCTGTATTAAATATAATGAT
TGTGTAACGTAGCATTTAATGTCCTTAATTACTCATAATAGCCTTATTATGACAAAGGCAAAATGCATGT
CTCTCTAGTAGCTATAAAAGGGAGACAGTTGATCAATTATTGGACACACAACACTATCTGAATATACTTT
GGCTTACTTGTTTTCTCTTGATTATATTCTTTCTATACAAATTATTTTCTCTTACACATTATTTTGATTA
TCAGTAATTCGAGTTCTTCTAAATTATAATTTCGATAGAAATTCGACTGTTTTTTTTTTTGGTTAAAAAA
ACGTATTTTTGCATTTAAAAAAATATGTATTCTTTGGTCAACTTAATCATCAAGTAGTTGTCGGCGTAAC
AGCTTGCTATATGGCGTATTCTAATTAGCACGTCTTTCCTTGATCCAAATCATATAAAGCCGTAAAAAGC
TCTTCAAAGTTCAAACATTAAACAACGATTAAGGCTAAAAAATAATGAGATTCCGGGAAATGACATCAGC
CCTTTCAATGGAAGCAGCTTTGTCCTTACAACATCTTCCTCTTGCAATTTTGTGGTTGCAAAAAGGACTA
TTGTATTGACCTGTTAAATTTAGTGGAAATGTCCAAAAAACCCGCAAAATGTGAACTATTATACATTCGT
TTTTAGACTTTGACATGTGAAACAGATCAATTCTACTTGAATTGCCTCCTGTAGGCAACCAAAATGATAA
TCATGAGACAAAAAAAAGGGATCTAAATGTTAAAACATGCGTAGTTAGTATAGGACTTAGCAATTTTCAT
TTAGAAATGAAATTTGGAGTTTCATATAGCAATAGCTAGCTGTGACTATCATTTGGGTGACTCCATGAAA
ATTAACCACTCAATCAATCTTTGTCAAAAGATTTTGAGAAAGAGAGTGAATAAGTTATTAAATAAACAAA
ATTTACCAAAGTGGTCATTTTCGCCGATTATTGGATATATTTTGACGTCCAAAAAGGCAGTTGATGTTTG
ACCTCCTCCCTCCCTGACTTCCATAATTCAGCGGCCTTTGGTCAAAATATTCTAAGAATCCACATAATGC
GAGAGAGTGGTACTATTTTATACAAGAAAATCTCCTTAATATCACTATCTCAATTTACCAAAATATCCCC
TCTCCTTTCTATAAAAAAAACAGTCTCCATCGTATCTCCAATATTGAATTACTCTATCCAAAAATGCGTA
TAAATATCTCTCTGTCTAGCTTATTCGAGAGATTAAGCAAACTCAGCTCTCGTAGCATAGCTATTACATG
TGGTGTCGTCCTCGCCTCTGCTATTGCTTTTCCCATCATACGACGAGATTATCAGACGTTCTTAGAGGTT
GGTCCTAGCTATGCCCCTCAAAATTTTCGAGGCTACATTATCGTTTGCGTACTCAGCTTGTTCCGACAAG
AGCAAAAAGGGTTGGCAATCTACGACAGACTCCCAGAGAAGAGAAGATGGCTGGCCGATCTCCCATTTCG
TGAAGGTACTAGACCTAGTATAACATCACACATAATACAGAGACAGCGAACTCAACTTGTAGACCAAGAG
TTTGCCACACGAGAACTGATAGACAAAGTTATTCCCAGGGTGCAAGCACGACATACAGATAAAACATTTT
TGAGCACGAGCAAGTTTGAATTTCATGCTAAAGCCATTTTCCTGTTGCCAAGTATTCCTATAAACGACCC
CTTAAACATACCTAGTCATGATACGGTTCGTAGAACGAAACGAGAGATTGCACACATGCATGACTACCAC
GACTGTACTCTTCACTTAGCTCTTGCAGCTCAAGATGGAAAAGAAGTCCTGAAAAAAGGCTGGGGCCAAC
GTCATCCGCTTGCCGGGCCGGGTGTACCTGGGCCGCCGACAGAATGGACTTTCTTATACGCACCCCGTAA
TGAGGAAGAAGCTAGGGTAGTAGAAATGATTGTCGAGGCAAGTATCGGATACATGACTAATGATCCGGCA
GGTAAAATCGTCGAGAATGCCAAATGAGCTTGTCCTGCTTTAATGAGATATGCGAGAAGCCTATGATCGC
ATGATATTTGCTTTCAATTCTGTTGTGCACGTTGTAAAAAACCTGAGCATGTGTAGCTCAGATCCTTACC
GCCGGTTTCGGTTCATTCTAATGAATATATCACCCGTTACTATCGTATTTTTATGAATAATATTCTCCGT
TCAATTTACTGATTGTACCCTACTACTTATATGTACAATATTAAAATGAAAACAATATATTGTGCTGAAT
AGGTTTATAGCGACATCTATGATAGAGCGCCACAATAACAAACAATTGCGTTTTATTATTACAAATCCAA
TTTTAAAAAAAGCGGCAGAACCGGTCAAACCTAAAAGACTGATTACATAAATCTTATTCAAATTTCAAAA
GTGCCCCAGGGGCTAGTATCTACGACACACCGAGCGGCGAACTAATAACGCTCACTGAAGGGAACTCCGG
TTCCCCGCCGGCGCGCATGGGTGAGATTCCTTGAAGTTGAGTATTGGCCGTCCGCTCTACCGAAAGTTAC
GGGCACCATTCAACCCGGTCCAGCACGGCGGCCGGGTAACCGACTTGCTGCCCCGAGAATTATGCAGCAT
TTTTTTGGTGTATGTGGGCCCCAAATGAAGTGCAGGTCAAACCTTGACAGTGACGACAAATCGTTGGGCG
GGTCCAGGGCGAATTTTGCGACAACATGTCGAGGCTCAGCAGGACCGCTGTTAGAGCTCAGTG
